>Addgene plasmid #120907 | pcDNA-h-mmPtch1-B-I766FV111F-HA-GFP | addgene full sequence | sequence record 233157 | Addgene NGS Result
GACGGATCGGGAGATCTCCCGATCCCCTATGGTGCACTCTCAGTACAATCTGCTCTGATGCCGCATAGTT
AAGCCAGTATCTGCTCCCTGCTTGTGTGTTGGAGGTCGCTGAGTAGTGCGCGAGCAAAATTTAAGCTACA
ACAAGGCAAGGCTTGACCGACAATTGCATGAAGAATCTGCTTAGGGTTAGGCGTTTTGCGCTGCTTCGCG
ATGTACGGGCCAGATATACGCGTTGACATTGATTATTGACTAGTTATTAATAGTAATCAATTACGGGGTC
ATTAGTTCATAGCCCATATATGGAGTTCCGCGTTACATAACTTACGGTAAATGGCCCGCCTGGCTGACCG
CCCAACGACCCCCGCCCATTGACGTCAATAATGACGTATGTTCCCATAGTAACGCCAATAGGGACTTTCC
ATTGACGTCAATGGGTGGAGTATTTACGGTAAACTGCCCACTTGGCAGTACATCAAGTGTATCATATGCC
AAGTACGCCCCCTATTGACGTCAATGACGGTAAATGGCCCGCCTGGCATTATGCCCAGTACATGACCTTA
TGGGACTTTCCTACTTGGCAGTACATCTACGTATTAGTCATCGCTATTACCATGGTGATGCGGTTTTGGC
AGTACATCAATGGGCGTGGATAGCGGTTTGACTCACGGGGATTTCCAAGTCTCCACCCCATTGACGTCAA
TGGGAGTTTGTTTTGGCACCAAAATCAACGGTACTTTCCAAAATGTCGTAACAACTCCGCCCCATTGACG
CAAATGGGCGGTAGGCGTGTACGGTGGGAGGTCTATATAAGCAGAGCTCTCTGGCTAACTAGAGAACCCA
CTGCTTACTGGCTTATCGAAATTAATACGACTCACTATAGGGAGACCCAAGCTTGGTACCACCATGGCCT
CGGCTGGTAACGCCGCCGGGGCCCTGGGCAGGCAGGCCGGCGGCGGGAGGCGCAGACGGACCGGGGGACC
GCACCGCGCCGCGCCGGACCGGGACTATCTGCACCGGCCCAGCTACTGCGACGCCGCCTTCGCTCTGGAG
CAGATTTCCAAGGGGAAGGCTACTGGCCGGAAAGCGCCGCTGTGGCTGAGAGCGAAGTTTCAGAGACTCT
TATTTAAACTGGGTTGTTACATTCAAAAGAACTGCGGCAAGTTTTTGGTTGTGGGTCTCCTCATATTTGG
GGCCTTCGCTGTGGGATTAAAGGCAGCTAATCTCGAGACCAACTTTGAGGAGCTGTGGGTGGAAGTTGGT
GGACGAGTGAGTCGAGAATTAAATTATACCCGTCAGAAGATAGGAGAAGAGGCTATGTTTAATCCTCAAC
TCATGATACAGACTCCAAAAGAAGAAGGCGCTAATGTTCTGACCACAGAGGCTCTCCTGCAACACCTGGA
CTCAGCACTCCAGGCCAGTCGTGTGCACGTCTACATGTATAACAGGCAATGGAAGTTGGAACATTTGTGC
TACAAATCAGGGGAACTTATCACGGAGACAGGTTACATGGATCAGATAATAGAATACCTTTACCCTTGCT
TAATCATTACACCTTTGGACTGCTTCTGGGAAGGGGCAAAGCTACAGTCCGGGACAGCATACCTCCTAGG
TAAGCCTCCTTTACGGTGGACAAACTTTGACCCCTTGGAATTCCTAGAAGAGTTAAAGAAAATAAACTAC
CAAGTGGACAGCTGGGAGGAAATGCTGAATAAAGCCGAAGTTGGCCATGGGTACATGGACCGGCCTTGCC
TCAACCCAGCCGACCCAGATTGCCCTGCCACAGCCCCTAACAAAAATTCAACCAAACCTCTTGATGTGGC
CCTTGTTTTGAATGGTGGATGTCAAGGTTTATCCAGGAAGTATATGCATTGGCAGGAGGAGTTGATTGTG
GGTGGTACCGTCAAGAATGCCACTGGAAAACTTGTCAGCGCTCACGCCCTGCAAACCATGTTCCAGTTAA
TGACTCCCAAGCAAATGTATGAACACTTCAGGGGCTACGACTATGTCTCTCACATCAACTGGAATGAAGA
CAGGGCAGCCGCCATCCTGGAGGCCTGGCAGAGGACTTACGTGGAGGTGGTTCATCAAAGTGTCGCCCCA
AACTCCACTCAAAAGGTGCTTCCCTTCACAACCACGACCCTGGACGACATCCTAAAATCCTTCTCTGATG
TCAGTGTCATCCGAGTGGCCAGCGGCTACCTACTGATGCTTGCCTATGCCTGTTTAACCATGCTGCGCTG
GGACTGCTCCAAGTCCCAGGGTGCCGTGGGGCTGGCTGGCGTCCTGTTGGTTGCGCTGTCAGTGGCTGCA
GGATTGGGCCTCTGCTCCTTGATTGGCATTTCTTTTAATGCTGCGACAACTCAGGTTTTGCCGTTTCTTG
CTCTTGGTGTTGGTGTGGATGATGTCTTCCTCCTGGCCCATGCATTCAGTGAAACAGGACAGAATAAGAG
GATTCCATTTGAGGACAGGACTGGGGAGTGCCTCAAGCGCACCGGAGCCAGCGTGGCCCTCACCTCCATC
AGCAATGTCACCGCCTTCTTCATGGCCGCATTGATCCCTATCCCTGCCCTGCGAGCGTTCTCCCTCCAGG
CTGCTGTGGTGGTGGTATTCAATTTTGCTATGGTTCTGCTCATTTTTCCTGCAATTCTCAGCATGGATTT
ATACAGACGTGAGGACAGAAGATTGGATATTTTCTGCTGTTTCACAAGCCCCTGTGTCAGCAGGGTGATT
CAAGTTGAGCCACAGGCCTACACAGAGCCTATGCAGTCCACCGTTCAGCTCCGCACAGAGTATGACCCTC
ACACGCACGTGTACTACACCACCGCCGAGCCACGCTCTGAGATCTCTGTACAGCCTGTTACCGTCACCCA
GGACAACCTCAGCTGTCAGAGTCCCGAGAGCACCAGCTCTACCAGGGACCTGCTCTCCCAGTTCTCAGAC
TCCAGCCTCCACTGCCTCGAGCCCCCCTGCACCAAGTGGACACTCTCTTCGTTTGCAGAGAAGCACTATG
CTCCTTTCCTCCTGAAACCCAAAGCCAAGGTTGTGGTAATCCTTCTTTTCCTGGGCTTGCTGGGGGTCAG
CCTTTATGGGACCACCCGAGTGAGAGACGGGCTGGACCTCACGGACTTTGTTCCCCGGGAAACCAGAGAA
TATGACTTCATAGCTGCCCAGTTCAAGTACTTCTCTTTCTACAACATGTATATAGTCACCCAGAAAGCAG
ACTACCCGAATATCCAGCACCTACTTTACGACCTTCATAAGAGTTTCAGCAATGTGAAGTATGTCATGCT
GGAGGAGAACAAGCAACTTCCCCAAATGTGGCTGCACTACTTTAGAGACTGGCTTCAAGGACTTCAGGAT
GCATTTGACAGTGACTGGGAAACTGGGAGGATCATGCCAAACAATTATAAAAATGGATCAGATGACGGGG
TCCTCGCTTACAAACTCCTGGTGCAGACTGGCAGCCGAGACAAGCCCATCGACATTAGTCAGTTGACTAA
ACAGCGTCTGGTAGACGCAGATGGCATCATTAATCCGAGCGCTTTCTACATCTACCTGACCGCTTGGGTC
AGCAACGACCCTGTAGCTTACGCTGCCTCCCAGGCCAACATCCGGCCTCACCGGCCGGAGTGGGTCCATG
ACAAAGCCGACTACATGCCAGAGACCAGGCTGAGAATCCCAGCAGCAGAGCCCATCGAGTACGCTCAGTT
CCCTTTCTACCTCAACGGCCTACGAGACACCTCAGACTTTGTGGAAGCCATAGAAAAAGTGAGAGTCATC
TGTAACAACTATACGAGCCTGGGACTGTCCAGCTACCCCAATGGCTACCCCTTCCTGTTCTGGGAGCAAT
ACATCAGCCTGCGCCACTGGCTGCTGCTATCCATCAGCGTGGTGCTGGCCTGCACGTTTCTAGTGTGCGC
AGTCTTCCTCCTGAACCCCTGGACGGCCGGGATCATTGTCATGGTCCTGGCTCTGATGACCGTTGAGCTC
TTTGGCATGATGGGCCTCATTGGGATCAAGCTGAGTGCTGTGCCTGTGGTCATCCTGATTGCATCTGTTG
GCATCGGAGTGGAGTTCACCGTCCACGTGGCTTTGGCCTTTCTGACAGCCATTGGGGACAAGAACCACAG
GGCTATGCTCGCTCTGGAACACATGTTTGCTCCCGTTCTGGACGGTGCTGTGTCCACTCTGCTGGGTGTA
CTGATGCTTGCAGGGTCCGAATTTGATTTCATTGTCAGATACTTCTTTGCCGTCCTGGCCATTCTCACCG
TCTTGGGGGTTCTCAATGGACTGGTTCTGCTGCCTGTCCTCTTATCCTTCTTTGGACCGTGTCCTGAGGT
GTCTCCAGCCAATGGCCTAAACCGACTGCCCACTCCTTCGCCTGAGCCGCCTCCAAGTGTCGTCCGGTTT
GCCGTGCCTCCTGGTCACACGAACAATGGGTCTGATTCCTCCGACTCGGAGTACAGCTCTCAGACCACGG
TGTCTGGCATCAGTGAGGAGCTCAGGCAATACGAAGCACAGCAGGGTGCCGGAGGCCCTGCCCACCAAGT
GATTGTGGAAGCCACAGAAAACCCTGTCTTTGCCCGGTCCACTGTGGTCCATCCGGACTCCAGACATCAG
CCTCCCTTGACCCCTCGGCAACAGCCCCACCTGGACTCTGGCTCCTTGTCCCCTGGACGGCAAGGCCAGC
AGCCTCGAAGGGATATGGATGAAAAGACCACCGGTTGGCGTGGTGGTCATGTTGTTGAAGGTCTGGCAGG
CGAACTGGAACAGCTGCGTGCACGTCTGGAACATCATCCGCAGGGTCAGCGTGAACCGTATCCATATGAT
GTTCCAGATTATGCTGTGAGCAAGGGCGAGGAGCTGTTCACCGGGGTGGTGCCCATCCTGGTCGAGCTGG
ACGGCGACGTAAACGGCCACAAGTTCAGCGTGTCCGGCGAGGGCGAGGGCGATGCCACCTACGGCAAGCT
GACCCTGAAGTTCATCTGCACCACCGGCAAGCTGCCCGTGCCCTGGCCCACCCTCGTGACCACCCTGACC
TACGGCGTGCAGTGCTTCAGCCGCTACCCCGACCACATGAAGCAGCACGACTTCTTCAAGTCCGCCATGC
CCGAAGGCTACGTCCAGGAGCGCACCATCTTCTTCAAGGACGACGGCAACTACAAGACCCGCGCCGAGGT
GAAGTTCGAGGGCGACACCCTGGTGAACCGCATCGAGCTGAAGGGCATCGACTTCAAGGAGGACGGCAAC
ATCCTGGGGCACAAGCTGGAGTACAACTACAACAGCCACAACGTCTATATCATGGCCGACAAGCAGAAGA
ACGGCATCAAGGTGAACTTCAAGATCCGCCACAACATCGAGGACGGCAGCGTGCAGCTCGCCGACCACTA
CCAGCAGAACACCCCCATCGGCGACGGCCCCGTGCTGCTGCCCGACAACCACTACCTGAGCACCCAGTCC
AAGCTGAGCAAAGACCCCAACGAGAAGCGCGATCACATGGTCCTGCTGGAGTTCGTGACCGCCGCCGGGA
TCACTCTCGGCATGGACGAGCTGTACAAGTAGTCTAGAGGGCCCTATTCTATAGTGTCACCTAAATGCTA
GAGCTCGCTGATCAGCCTCGACTGTGCCTTCTAGTTGCCAGCCATCTGTTGTTTGCCCCTCCCCCGTGCC
TTCCTTGACCCTGGAAGGTGCCACTCCCACTGTCCTTTCCTAATAAAATGAGGAAATTGCATCGCATTGT
CTGAGTAGGTGTCATTCTATTCTGGGGGGTGGGGTGGGGCAGGACAGCAAGGGGGAGGATTGGGAAGACA
ATAGCAGGCATGCTGGGGATGCGGTGGGCTCTATGGCTTCTGAGGCGGAAAGAACCAGCTGGGGCTCTAG
GGGGTATCCCCACGCGCCCTACCTCTAGCTAGAGCTTGGCGTAATCATGGTCATAGCTGTTTCCTGTGTG
AAATTGTTATCCGCTCACAATTCCACACAACATACGAGCCGGAAGCATAAAGTGTAAAGCCTGGGGTGCC
TAATGAGTGAGCTAACTCACATTAATTGCGTTGCGCTCACTGCCCGCTTTCCAGTCGGGAAACCTGTCGT
GCCAGCTGCATTAATGAATCGGCCAACGCGCGGGGAGAGGCGGTTTGCGTATTGGGCGCTCTTCCGCTTC
CTCGCTCACTGACTCGCTGCGCTCGGTCGTTCGGCTGCGGCGAGCGGTATCAGCTCACTCAAAGGCGGTA
ATACGGTTATCCACAGAATCAGGGGATAACGCAGGAAAGAACATGTGAGCAAAAGGCCAGCAAAAGGCCA
GGAACCGTAAAAAGGCCGCGTTGCTGGCGTTTTTCCATAGGCTCCGCCCCCCTGACGAGCATCACAAAAA
TCGACGCTCAAGTCAGAGGTGGCGAAACCCGACAGGACTATAAAGATACCAGGCGTTTCCCCCTGGAAGC
TCCCTCGTGCGCTCTCCTGTTCCGACCCTGCCGCTTACCGGATACCTGTCCGCCTTTCTCCCTTCGGGAA
GCGTGGCGCTTTCTCATAGCTCACGCTGTAGGTATCTCAGTTCGGTGTAGGTCGTTCGCTCCAAGCTGGG
CTGTGTGCACGAACCCCCCGTTCAGCCCGACCGCTGCGCCTTATCCGGTAACTATCGTCTTGAGTCCAAC
CCGGTAAGACACGACTTATCGCCACTGGCAGCAGCCACTGGTAACAGGATTAGCAGAGCGAGGTATGTAG
GCGGTGCTACAGAGTTCTTGAAGTGGTGGCCTAACTACGGCTACACTAGAAGAACAGTATTTGGTATCTG
CGCTCTGCTGAAGCCAGTTACCTTCGGAAAAAGAGTTGGTAGCTCTTGATCCGGCAAACAAACCACCGCT
GGTAGCGGTGGTTTTTTTGTTTGCAAGCAGCAGATTACGCGCAGAAAAAAAGGATCTCAAGAAGATCCTT
TGATCTTTTCTACGGGGTCTGACGCTCAGTGGAACGAAAACTCACGTTAAGGGATTTTGGTCATGAGATT
ATCAAAAAGGATCTTCACCTAGATCCTTTTAAATTAAAAATGAAGTTTTAAATCAATCTAAAGTATATAT
GAGTAAACTTGGTCTGACAGTTACCAATGCTTAATCAGTGAGGCACCTATCTCAGCGATCTGTCTATTTC
GTTCATCCATAGTTGCCTGACTCCCCGTCGTGTAGATAACTACGATACGGGAGGGCTTACCATCTGGCCC
CAGTGCTGCAATGATACCGCGAGACCCACGCTCACCGGCTCCAGATTTATCAGCAATAAACCAGCCAGCC
GGAAGGGCCGAGCGCAGAAGTGGTCCTGCAACTTTATCCGCCTCCATCCAGTCTATTAATTGTTGCCGGG
AAGCTAGAGTAAGTAGTTCGCCAGTTAATAGTTTGCGCAACGTTGTTGCCATTGCTACAGGCATCGTGGT
GTCACGCTCGTCGTTTGGTATGGCTTCATTCAGCTCCGGTTCCCAACGATCAAGGCGAGTTACATGATCC
CCCATGTTGTGCAAAAAAGCGGTTAGCTCCTTCGGTCCTCCGATCGTTGTCAGAAGTAAGTTGGCCGCAG
TGTTATCACTCATGGTTATGGCAGCACTGCATAATTCTCTTACTGTCATGCCATCCGTAAGATGCTTTTC
TGTGACTGGTGAGTACTCAACCAAGTCATTCTGAGAATAGTGTATGCGGCGACCGAGTTGCTCTTGCCCG
GCGTCAATACGGGATAATACCGCGCCACATAGCAGAACTTTAAAAGTGCTCATCATTGGAAAACGTTCTT
CGGGGCGAAAACTCTCAAGGATCTTACCGCTGTTGAGATCCAGTTCGATGTAACCCACTCGTGCACCCAA
CTGATCTTCAGCATCTTTTACTTTCACCAGCGTTTCTGGGTGAGCAAAAACAGGAAGGCAAAATGCCGCA
AAAAAGGGAATAAGGGCGACACGGAAATGTTGAATACTCATACTCTTCCTTTTTCAATATTATTGAAGCA
TTTATCAGGGTTATTGTCTCATGAGCGGATACATATTTGAATGTATTTAGAAAAATAAACAAATAGGGGT
TCCGCGCACATTTCCCCGAAAAGTGCCACCTGACGTC
Features (pLannotate 1.2.2; 18 found; start..end, strand, type, name):
     28..80      -  misc_feature   bom (fragment): basis of mobility region from pBR322
    235..614     +  enhancer       CMV enhancer: human cytomegalovirus immediate early enhancer
    687..704     -  promoter       CMV promoter (fragment): human cytomegalovirus (CMV) immediate early promoter
    767..818     +  promoter       CMVd2 promoter: truncated human cytomegalovirus (CMV) immediate early promoter that yields moderately reduced expression relative to the full-length promoter
    814..847     +  LTR            5' LTR (truncated) (fragment): truncated 5' long terminal repeat (LTR) from HIV-1
    863..881     +  promoter       T7 promoter: promoter for bacteriophage T7 RNA polymerase
    904..4704    +  CDS            Ptch1 (fragment): PTC1_MOUSE - Also known as Ptch. Experimental evidence at protein level: Swiss-Prot protein existence level 1. Acts as a receptor for sonic hedgehog (SHH), indian hedgehog (IHH) and desert hedgehog (DHH). Associates with the smoothened protein (SMO) to transduce the hedgehog's proteins signal. Seems to have a tumor suppressor function, as inactivation of this protein is probably a necessary, if not sufficient step for tumorigenesis. From Mus musculus (Mouse).
   4846..5561    +  CDS            mEGFP (fragment): enhanced GFP with monomerizing A206K mutation (Zacharias et al., 2002) mammalian codon-optimized
   5578..5596    -  promoter       SP6 promoter: promoter for bacteriophage SP6 RNA polymerase
   5622..5846    +  polyA_signal   bGH poly(A) signal: bovine growth hormone polyadenylation signal
   5850..5871    +  promoter       SV40 promoter (fragment): SV40 enhancer and early promoter
   5954..5970    -  protein_bind   lac operator: The lac repressor binds to the lac operator to inhibit transcription in E. coli. This inhibition can be relieved by adding lactose or isopropyl-β-D-thiogalactopyranoside (IPTG). lac repressor encoded by lacI
   5978..6008    -  promoter       lac promoter: promoter for the E. coli lac operon
   6023..6044    -  protein_bind   CAP binding site: CAP binding activates transcription in the presence of cAMP. E. coli catabolite activator protein
   6057..6149    -  CDS            lacI (fragment): lac repressor; lacI; The lac repressor binds to the lac operator to inhibit transcription in E. coli. This inhibition can be relieved by adding lactose or isopropyl-β-D-thiogalactopyranoside (IPTG).
   6332..6920    -  rep_origin     ori: high-copy-number ColE1/pMB1/pBR322/pUC origin of replication
   7091..7951    -  CDS            AmpR: β-lactamase; bla; confers resistance to ampicillin, carbenicillin, and related antibiotics
   7952..8056    -  promoter       AmpR promoter: bla
