[The description below was written by a language model from this plasmid's Addgene catalogue record and pLannotate feature annotations shown in this document.]
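Description:
pcDNA-h-mmPtch1-B-I766FV111F-HA-GFP is a mammalian expression plasmid of about 8.1 kb built on the pcDNA-h backbone. It is maintained in E. coli through a high-copy ColE1/pUC-type origin and selected with ampicillin via the β-lactamase gene and its native promoter. The annotated sequence shows no intact mammalian selection cassette, only a short SV40 promoter fragment downstream of the polyadenylation signal, so the vector appears suited to transient transfection rather than drug selection of stable lines. Remnants of lac regulatory elements and a bom fragment are backbone carryover.

The payload is a modified mouse Ptch1 coding sequence, encoding the Patched1 receptor for Hedgehog ligands. It is driven by the human CMV immediate-early enhancer/promoter and terminated by the bovine growth hormone poly(A) signal. The "Ptch1-B" form lacks amino acids 620–643 and is truncated at residue 1291. The construct name further indicates two point substitutions, I766F and V111F, although these are not listed in the mutation field. The insert carries C-terminal HA and GFP tags. The HA epitope is not separately annotated but presumably lies in the gap between the Ptch1 and GFP open reading frames, and the fluorescent protein is identified as monomeric EGFP (A206K). Together these tags allow immunodetection and direct visualisation of expression and localisation. T7 and SP6 promoters flank the insert and serve as sequencing primer sites.

The associated work concerns the structural basis of a cholesterol transport-like activity of Patched. This plasmid therefore serves to express a tagged mutant Ptch1 variant in mammalian cells, presumably for comparison with the unmutated Ptch1-B construct, though the record does not say what the substitutions are intended to test.
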