Addgene plasmid #120907: pcDNA-h-mmPtch1-B-I766FV111F-HA-GFP
Purpose: Expresses Ptch1-B (I766FV111F)
Depositing lab: Philip Beachy. Depositing organization: Stanford University. Publication: Structural Basis for Cholesterol Transport-like Activity of the Hedgehog Receptor Patched. Zhang Y, Bulkley DP, Xin Y, Roberts KJ, Asarnow DE, Sharma A, Myers BR, Cho W, Cheng Y, Beachy PA. Cell. 2018 Nov 15;175(5):1352-1364.e14. doi: 10.1016/j.cell.2018.10.026. Epub 2018 Nov 8. PubMed 30415841.
Backbone
  Vector backbone: pcDNA-h
  Vector type: Mammalian Expression
Growth in bacteria
  Bacterial resistance: Ampicillin, 100 μg/mL
  Growth temperature: 37°C
  Growth strain: DH5alpha
  Copy number: High Copy
Gene/Insert
  Gene/Insert name: Ptch1
  Species: M. musculus (mouse)
  Mutation: deleted amino acids 620-643, truncated at 1291
  GenBank ID: NM_008957.3
  Entrez Gene: Ptch1 (a.k.a. A230106A15Rik, Ptc, Ptc1, Ptch, mes, wig)
  Promoter: CMV
  Tag / fusion protein: HA (C terminal on insert); GFP (C terminal on insert)
  Cloning method: Gibson Cloning
  Sequencing primers: 5′ T7; 3′ SP6
Terms and licenses: Academic/Nonprofit Terms; Industry Terms: Not Available to Industry
How to cite: pcDNA-h-mmPtch1-B-I766FV111F-HA-GFP was a gift from Philip Beachy (Addgene plasmid # 120907 ; http://n2t.net/addgene:120907 ; RRID:Addgene_120907)
